Addgene plasmid #19005: HA-HIF1alpha P402A/P564A-pBabe-puro
Depositing lab: William Kaelin. Depositing organization: Dana-Farber Cancer Institute. Publication: The hypoxia-inducible factor 2alpha N-terminal and C-terminal transactivation domains cooperate to promote renal tumorigenesis in vivo. Yan Q, Bartz S, Mao M, Li L, Kaelin WG. Mol Cell Biol. 2007 Mar . 27(6):2092-102. 10.1128/MCB.01514-06 PubMed 17220275.
Backbone
  Vector backbone: pBabe-puro
  Backbone size w/o insert (bp): 5188
  Vector type: Mammalian Expression, Retroviral
  Selectable markers: Puromycin
Growth in bacteria
  Bacterial resistance: Ampicillin, 100 μg/mL
  Growth temperature: 37°C
  Growth strain: Stbl3
  Growth instructions: DH5alpha
  Copy number: High Copy
Gene/Insert
  Gene/Insert name: Hypoxia inducible factor 1 alpha (alt name: HIF1a)
  Species: H. sapiens (human)
  Insert size (bp): 2515
  Mutation: cDNA changed amino acids: Proline 402 to Alanine Proline 564 to Alanine
  GenBank ID: NM_001530
  Entrez Gene: HIF1A (a.k.a. HIF-1-alpha, HIF-1A, HIF-1alpha, HIF1, HIF1-ALPHA, MOP1, PASD8, bHLHe78)
  Tag / fusion protein: HA-tag (N terminal on backbone)
  Cloning method: Restriction Enzyme; 5′ cloning site BamH I (not destroyed); 3′ cloning site Not I (destroyed during cloning)
  Sequencing primers: 5′ pBabe-5'
Terms and licenses: Academic/Nonprofit Terms; Industry Terms: Not Available to Industry
How to cite: HA-HIF1alpha P402A/P564A-pBabe-puro was a gift from William Kaelin (Addgene plasmid # 19005 ; http://n2t.net/addgene:19005 ; RRID:Addgene_19005)
