[The description below was written by a language model from this plasmid's Addgene catalogue record and the feature table of its GenBank file.]
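Description:
HA-HIF1alpha P402A/P564A-pBabe-puro is a Moloney murine leukemia virus–based retroviral expression plasmid built on the pBabe-puro backbone, used to stably introduce a mutant human HIF1A cDNA into mammalian cells. In bacteria it is maintained through a high-copy ColE1/pUC-type origin and selected with ampicillin via the bla gene. The retroviral portion is bounded by two MMLV long terminal repeats and contains the Psi packaging signal plus a truncated, start-codon-less gag fragment. Together these allow the transcript to be packaged into virions when the plasmid is introduced into a packaging cell line that supplies the viral proteins in trans.

The payload is a roughly 2.5 kb human hypoxia-inducible factor 1 alpha coding sequence, cloned downstream of the gag fragment and preceded by an N-terminal HA epitope tag for detection or immunoprecipitation. The feature table does not annotate the HIF1A open reading frame itself, but the unannotated interval between the HA/Kozak region and the SV40 promoter corresponds to it. No dedicated internal promoter is annotated for the insert, consistent with the pBabe design in which the 5′ LTR drives its expression. A separate SV40 enhancer/early promoter, which includes the SV40 origin, drives puromycin N-acetyltransferase so that transduced cells can be selected with puromycin.

The cDNA carries proline-to-alanine substitutions at residues 402 and 564. These are the prolines whose oxygen-dependent hydroxylation normally marks HIF1α for VHL-mediated degradation, so the double mutant is generally used as a stabilised form that remains active under normoxic conditions. The associated publication concerns HIF transactivation domains in renal tumorigenesis.
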