LOCUS       Exported 7623 bp ds-DNA circular SYN 12-MAY-2021
DEFINITION  synthetic circular DNA
ACCESSION   .
VERSION     .
KEYWORDS    HA-HIF1alpha P402A/P564A-pBabe-puro
SOURCE      synthetic DNA construct
  ORGANISM  synthetic DNA construct
REFERENCE   1 (bases 1 to 7623)
  AUTHORS   Yan Q, Bartz S, Mao M, Li L, Kaelin WG
  TITLE     The hypoxia-inducible factor 2alpha N-terminal and C-terminal
            transactivation domains cooperate to promote renal tumorigenesis in
            vivo.
  JOURNAL   Mol Cell Biol. 2007 Mar . 27(6):2092-102.
  PUBMED    17220275
REFERENCE   2 (bases 1 to 7623)
  AUTHORS   .
  TITLE     Direct Submission
  JOURNAL   Exported May 12, 2021 from SnapGene Server 1.1.58
            http://www.snapgene.com
FEATURES             Location/Qualifiers
     source          1..7623
                     /organism="synthetic DNA construct"
                     /mol_type="other DNA"
     LTR             13..482
                     /note="long terminal repeat from Moloney murine leukemia
                     virus"
     misc_feature    547..746
                     /label=MMLV Psi
                     /note="packaging signal of Moloney murine leukemia virus
                     (MMLV)"
     CDS             947..1363
                     /label=gag (truncated)
                     /note="truncated Moloney murine leukemia virus (MMLV) gag
                     gene lacking the start codon"
     primer_bind     1293..1315
                     /label=pLXSN 5'
                     /note="Murine stem cell virus, forward primer. Also called
                     MSCV"
     primer_bind     1331..1347
                     /label=pBABE 5'
                     /note="Psi packaging signal, forward primer for pBABE
                     vectors"
     CDS             1395..1421
                     /codon_start=1
                     /product="HA (human influenza hemagglutinin) epitope tag"
                     /label=HA
                     /translation="YPYDVPDYA"
     regulatory      1434..1443
                     /regulatory_class="other"
                     /note="vertebrate consensus sequence for strong initiation
                     of translation (Kozak, 1987)"
     primer_bind     complement(3958..3978)
                     /label=pBABE 3'
                     /note="SV40 enhancer, reverse primer for pBABE vectors"
     promoter        3963..4292
                     /label=SV40 promoter
                     /note="SV40 enhancer and early promoter"
     rep_origin      4143..4278
                     /label=SV40 ori
                     /note="SV40 origin of replication"
     primer_bind     4205..4224
                     /label=SV40pro-F
                     /note="SV40 promoter/origin, forward primer"
     CDS             4302..4901
                     /codon_start=1
                     /gene="pac from Streptomyces alboniger"
                     /product="puromycin N-acetyltransferase"
                     /label=PuroR
                     /note="confers resistance to puromycin"
                     /translation="MTEYKPTVRLATRDDVPRAVRTLAAAFADYPATRHTVDPDRHIER
                     VTELQELFLTRVGLDIGKVWVADDGAAVAVWTTPESVEAGAVFAEIGPRMAELSGSRLA
                     AQQQMEGLLAPHRPKEPAWFLATVGVSPDHQGKGLGSAVVLPGVEAAERAGVPAFLETS
                     APRNLPFYERLGFTVTADVEVPEGPRTWCMTRKPGA"
     primer_bind     complement(4302..4321)
                     /label=Puro-R
                     /note="Puromycin resistance gene, reverse primer. Also
                     called puro-variant-R"
     primer_bind     4798..4818
                     /label=Puro-F
                     /note="Puromycin resistance gene, forward primer"
     LTR             5122..5591
                     /note="long terminal repeat from Moloney murine leukemia
                     virus"
     primer_bind     complement(5721..5738)
                     /label=L4440
                     /note="L4440 vector, forward primer"
     rep_origin      complement(5892..6480)
                     /direction=LEFT
                     /label=ori
                     /note="high-copy-number ColE1/pMB1/pBR322/pUC origin of
                     replication"
     primer_bind     complement(5972..5991)
                     /label=pBR322ori-F
                     /note="pBR322 origin, forward primer"
     CDS             complement(6640..7500)
                     /codon_start=1
                     /gene="bla"
                     /product="beta-lactamase"
                     /label=AmpR
                     /note="confers resistance to ampicillin, carbenicillin, and
                     related antibiotics"
                     /translation="MSIQHFRVALIPFFAAFCLPVFAHPETLVKVKDAEDQLGARVGYI
                     ELDLNSGKILESFRPEERFPMMSTFKVLLCGAVLSRIDAGQEQLGRRIHYSQNDLVEYS
                     PVTEKHLTDGMTVRELCSAAITMSDNTAANLLLTTIGGPKELTAFLHNMGDHVTRLDRW
                     EPELNEAIPNDERDTTMPVAMATTLRKLLTGELLTLASRQQLIDWMEADKVAGPLLRSA
                     LPAGWFIADKSGAGERGSRGIIAALGPDGKPSRIVVIYTTGSQATMDERNRQIAEIGAS
                     LIKHW"
     primer_bind     7263..7282
                     /label=Amp-R
                     /note="Ampicillin resistance gene, reverse primer"
     promoter        complement(7501..7605)
                     /gene="bla"
                     /label=AmpR promoter
ORIGIN
        1 gccacctgca gcctgaatat gggccaaaca ggatatctgt ggtaagcagt tcctgccccg
       61 gctcagggcc aagaacagat ggaacagctg aatatgggcc aaacaggata tctgtggtaa
      121 gcagttcctg ccccggctca gggccaagaa cagatggtcc ccagatgcgg tccagccctc
      181 agcagtttct agagaaccat cagatgtttc cagggtgccc caaggacctg aaatgaccct
      241 gtgccttatt tgaactaacc aatcagttcg cttctcgctt ctgttcgcgc gcttctgctc
      301 cccgagctca ataaaagagc ccacaacccc tcactcgggg cgccagtcct ccgattgact
      361 gagtcgcccg ggtacccgtg tatccaataa accctcttgc agttgcatcc gacttgtggt
      421 ctcgctgttc cttgggaggg tctcctctga gtgattgact acccgtcagc gggggtcttt
      481 catttggggg ctcgtccggg atcgggagac ccctgcccag ggaccaccga cccaccaccg
      541 ggaggcaagc tggccagcaa cttatctgtg tctgtccgat tgtctagtgt ctatgactga
      601 ttttatgcgc ctgcgtcggt actagttagc taactagctc tgtatctggc ggacccgtgg
      661 tggaactgac gagttctgaa cacccggccg caaccctggg agacgtccca gggactttgg
      721 gggccgtttt tgtggcccga cctgaggaag ggagtcgatg tggaatccga ccccgtcagg
      781 atatgtggtt ctggtaggag acgagaacct aaaacagttc ccgcctccgt ctgaattttt
      841 gctttcggtt tggaaccgaa gccgcgcgtc ttgtctgctg cagcgctgca gcatcgttct
      901 gtgttgtctc tgtctgactg tgtttctgta tttgtctgaa aattagggcc agactgttac
      961 cactccctta agtttgacct taggtcactg gaaagatgtc gagcggatcg ctcacaacca
     1021 gtcggtagat gtcaagaaga gacgttgggt taccttctgc tctgcagaat ggccaacctt
     1081 taacgtcgga tggccgcgag acggcacctt taaccgagac ctcatcaccc aggttaagat
     1141 caaggtcttt tcacctggcc cgcatggaca cccagaccag gtcccctaca tcgtgacctg
     1201 ggaagccttg gcttttgacc cccctccctg ggtcaagccc tttgtacacc ctaagcctcc
     1261 gcctcctctt cctccatccg ccccgtctct cccccttgaa cctcctcgtt cgaccccgcc
     1321 tcgatcctcc ctttatccag ccctcactcc ttctctaggc gccggccgga tcgaagacta
     1381 agcttaccat ggcctacccc tacgacgtgc ccgactacgc ctccctcgga tccgccacca
     1441 tggagggcgc cggcggcgcg aacgacaaga aaaagataag ttctgaacgt cgaaaagaaa
     1501 agtctcgaga tgcagccaga tctcggcgaa gtaaagaatc tgaagttttt tatgagcttg
     1561 ctcatcagtt gccacttcca cataatgtga gttcgcatct tgataaggcc tctgtgatga
     1621 ggcttaccat cagctatttg cgtgtgagga aacttctgga tgctggtgat ttggatattg
     1681 aagatgacat gaaagcacag atgaattgct tttatttgaa agccttggat ggttttgtta
     1741 tggttctcac agatgatggt gacatgattt acatttctga taatgtgaac aaatacatgg
     1801 gattaactca gtttgaacta actggacaca gtgtgtttga ttttactcat ccatgtgacc
     1861 atgaggaaat gagagaaatg cttacacaca gaaatggcct tgtgaaaaag ggtaaagaac
     1921 aaaacacaca gcgaagcttt tttctcagaa tgaagtgtac cctaactagc cgaggaagaa
     1981 ctatgaacat aaagtctgca acatggaagg tattgcactg cacaggccac attcacgtat
     2041 atgataccaa cagtaaccaa cctcagtgtg ggtataagaa accacctatg acctgcttgg
     2101 tgctgatttg tgaacccatt cctcacccat caaatattga aattccttta gatagcaaga
     2161 ctttcctcag tcgacacagc ctggatatga aattttctta ttgtgatgaa agaattaccg
     2221 aattgatggg atatgagcca gaagaacttt taggccgctc aatttatgaa tattatcatg
     2281 ctttggactc tgatcatctg accaaaactc atcatgatat gtttactaaa ggacaagtca
     2341 ccacaggaca gtacaggatg cttgccaaaa gaggtggata tgtctgggtt gaaactcaag
     2401 caactgtcat atataacacc aagaattctc aaccacagtg cattgtatgt gtgaattacg
     2461 ttgtgagtgg tattattcag cacgacttga ttttctccct tcaacaaaca gaatgtgtcc
     2521 ttaaaccggt tgaatcttca gatatgaaaa tgactcagct attcaccaaa gttgaatcag
     2581 aagatacaag tagcctcttt gacaaactta agaaggaacc tgatgcttta actttgctgg
     2641 ccgcagccgc tggagacaca atcatatctt tagattttgg cagcaacgac acagaaactg
     2701 atgaccagca acttgaggaa gtaccattat ataatgatgt aatgctcccc tcacccaacg
     2761 aaaaattaca gaatataaat ttggcaatgt ctccattacc caccgctgaa acgccaaagc
     2821 cacttcgaag tagtgctgac cctgcactca atcaagaagt tgcattaaaa ttagaaccaa
     2881 atccagagtc actggaactt tcttttacca tgccccagat tcaggatcag acacctagtc
     2941 cttccgatgg aagcactaga caaagttcac ctgagcctaa tagtcccagt gaatattgtt
     3001 tttatgtgga tagtgatatg gtcaatgaat tcaagttgga attggtagaa aaactttttg
     3061 ctgaagacac agaagcaaag aacccatttt ctactcagga cacagattta gacttggaga
     3121 tgttagctgc ttatatccca atggatgatg acttccagtt acgttccttc gatcagttgt
     3181 caccattaga aagcagttcc gcaagccctg aaagcgcaag tcctcaaagc acagttacag
     3241 tattccagca gactcaaata caagaaccta ctgctaatgc caccactacc actgccacca
     3301 ctgatgaatt aaaaacagtg acaaaagacc gtatggaaga cattaaaata ttgattgcat
     3361 ctccatctcc tacccacata cataaagaaa ctactagtgc cacatcatca ccatatagag
     3421 atactcaaag tcggacagcc tcaccaaaca gagcaggaaa aggagtcata gaacagacag
     3481 aaaaatctca tccaagaagc cctaacgtgt tatctgtcgc tttgagtcaa agaactacag
     3541 ttcctgagga agaactaaat ccaaagatac tagctttgca gaatgctcag agaaagcgaa
     3601 aaatggaaca tgatggttca ctttttcaag cagtaggaat tggaacatta ttacagcagc
     3661 cagacgatca tgcagctact acatcacttt cttggaaacg tgtaaaagga tgcaaatcta
     3721 gtgaacagaa tggaatggag caaaagacaa ttattttaat accctctgat ttagcatgta
     3781 gactgctggg gcaatcaatg gatgaaagtg gattaccaca gctgaccagt tatgattgtg
     3841 aagttaatgc tcctatacaa ggcagcagaa acctactgca gggtgaagaa ttactcagag
     3901 ctttggatca agttaactga caattctgca gatatccatc acagtggtcg accctgtgga
     3961 atgtgtgtca gttagggtgt ggaaagtccc caggctcccc agcaggcaga agtatgcaaa
     4021 gcatgcatct caattagtca gcaaccaggt gtggaaagtc cccaggctcc ccagcaggca
     4081 gaagtatgca aagcatgcat ctcaattagt cagcaaccat agtcccgccc ctaactccgc
     4141 ccatcccgcc cctaactccg cccagttccg cccattctcc gccccatggc tgactaattt
     4201 tttttattta tgcagaggcc gaggccgcct cggcctctga gctattccag aagtagtgag
     4261 gaggcttttt tggaggccta ggcttttgca aaaagcttac catgaccgag tacaagccca
     4321 cggtgcgcct cgccacccgc gacgacgtcc ccagggccgt acgcaccctc gccgccgcgt
     4381 tcgccgacta ccccgccacg cgccacaccg tcgatccgga ccgccacatc gagcgggtca
     4441 ccgagctgca agaactcttc ctcacgcgcg tcgggctcga catcggcaag gtgtgggtcg
     4501 cggacgacgg cgccgcggtg gcggtctgga ccacgccgga gagcgtcgaa gcgggggcgg
     4561 tgttcgccga gatcggcccg cgcatggccg agttgagcgg ttcccggctg gccgcgcagc
     4621 aacagatgga aggcctcctg gcgccgcacc ggcccaagga gcccgcgtgg ttcctggcca
     4681 ccgtcggcgt ctcgcccgac caccagggca agggtctggg cagcgccgtc gtgctccccg
     4741 gagtggaggc ggccgagcgc gccggggtgc ccgccttcct ggagacctcc gcgccccgca
     4801 acctcccctt ctacgagcgg ctcggcttca ccgtcaccgc cgacgtcgag gtgcccgaag
     4861 gaccgcgcac ctggtgcatg acccgcaagc ccggtgcctg acgcccgccc cacgacccgc
     4921 agcgcccgac cgaaaggagc gcacgacccc atgcatcgat aaaataaaag attttattta
     4981 gtctccagaa aaagggggga atgaaagacc ccacctgtag gtttggcaag ctagcttaag
     5041 taacgccatt ttgcaaggca tggaaaaata cataactgag aatagagaag ttcagatcaa
     5101 ggtcaggaac agatggaaca gctgaatatg ggccaaacag gatatctgtg gtaagcagtt
     5161 cctgccccgg ctcagggcca agaacagatg gaacagctga atatgggcca aacaggatat
     5221 ctgtggtaag cagttcctgc cccggctcag ggccaagaac agatggtccc cagatgcggt
     5281 ccagccctca gcagtttcta gagaaccatc agatgtttcc agggtgcccc aaggacctga
     5341 aatgaccctg tgccttattt gaactaacca atcagttcgc ttctcgcttc tgttcgcgcg
     5401 cttctgctcc ccgagctcaa taaaagagcc cacaacccct cactcggggc gccagtcctc
     5461 cgattgactg agtcgcccgg gtacccgtgt atccaataaa ccctcttgca gttgcatccg
     5521 acttgtggtc tcgctgttcc ttgggagggt ctcctctgag tgattgacta cccgtcagcg
     5581 ggggtctttc acatgcagca tgtatcaaaa ttaatttggt tttttttctt aagtatttac
     5641 attaaatggc catagttgca ttaatgaatc ggccaacgcg cggggagagg cggtttgcgt
     5701 attgggcgct cttccgcttc ctcgctcact gactcgctgc gctcggtcgt tcggctgcgg
     5761 cgagcggtat cagctcactc aaaggcggta atacggttat ccacagaatc aggggataac
     5821 gcaggaaaga acatgtgagc aaaaggccag caaaaggcca ggaaccgtaa aaaggccgcg
     5881 ttgctggcgt ttttccatag gctccgcccc cctgacgagc atcacaaaaa tcgacgctca
     5941 agtcagaggt ggcgaaaccc gacaggacta taaagatacc aggcgtttcc ccctggaagc
     6001 tccctcgtgc gctctcctgt tccgaccctg ccgcttaccg gatacctgtc cgcctttctc
     6061 ccttcgggaa gcgtggcgct ttctcatagc tcacgctgta ggtatctcag ttcggtgtag
     6121 gtcgttcgct ccaagctggg ctgtgtgcac gaaccccccg ttcagcccga ccgctgcgcc
     6181 ttatccggta actatcgtct tgagtccaac ccggtaagac acgacttatc gccactggca
     6241 gcagccactg gtaacaggat tagcagagcg aggtatgtag gcggtgctac agagttcttg
     6301 aagtggtggc ctaactacgg ctacactaga agaacagtat ttggtatctg cgctctgctg
     6361 aagccagtta ccttcggaaa aagagttggt agctcttgat ccggcaaaca aaccaccgct
     6421 ggtagcggtg gtttttttgt ttgcaagcag cagattacgc gcagaaaaaa aggatctcaa
     6481 gaagatcctt tgatcttttc tacggggtct gacgctcagt ggaacgaaaa ctcacgttaa
     6541 gggattttgg tcatgagatt atcaaaaagg atcttcacct agatcctttt gcggccgcaa
     6601 atcaatctaa agtatatatg agtaaacttg gtctgacagt taccaatgct taatcagtga
     6661 ggcacctatc tcagcgatct gtctatttcg ttcatccata gttgcctgac tccccgtcgt
     6721 gtagataact acgatacggg agggcttacc atctggcccc agtgctgcaa tgataccgcg
     6781 agacccacgc tcaccggctc cagatttatc agcaataaac cagccagccg gaagggccga
     6841 gcgcagaagt ggtcctgcaa ctttatccgc ctccatccag tctattaatt gttgccggga
     6901 agctagagta agtagttcgc cagttaatag tttgcgcaac gttgttgcca ttgctacagg
     6961 catcgtggtg tcacgctcgt cgtttggtat ggcttcattc agctccggtt cccaacgatc
     7021 aaggcgagtt acatgatccc ccatgttgtg caaaaaagcg gttagctcct tcggtcctcc
     7081 gatcgttgtc agaagtaagt tggccgcagt gttatcactc atggttatgg cagcactgca
     7141 taattctctt actgtcatgc catccgtaag atgcttttct gtgactggtg agtactcaac
     7201 caagtcattc tgagaatagt gtatgcggcg accgagttgc tcttgcccgg cgtcaatacg
     7261 ggataatacc gcgccacata gcagaacttt aaaagtgctc atcattggaa aacgttcttc
     7321 ggggcgaaaa ctctcaagga tcttaccgct gttgagatcc agttcgatgt aacccactcg
     7381 tgcacccaac tgatcttcag catcttttac tttcaccagc gtttctgggt gagcaaaaac
     7441 aggaaggcaa aatgccgcaa aaaagggaat aagggcgaca cggaaatgtt gaatactcat
     7501 actcttcctt tttcaatatt attgaagcat ttatcagggt tattgtctca tgagcggata
     7561 catatttgaa tgtatttaga aaaataaaca aataggggtt ccgcgcacat ttccccgaaa
     7621 agt
//
