>Addgene plasmid #19005 | HA-HIF1alpha P402A/P564A-pBabe-puro | addgene partial sequence | sequence record 46412 | hHIF-F 5'-TGGAAGGTATTGCACTGCAC
GTAACCAACCTCAGTGTGGGTATAAGAAACCACCTATGACCTGCTTGGTGCTGATTTGTGAACCCATTCC
TCACCCATCAAATATTGAAATTCCTTTAGATAGCAAGACTTTCCTCAGTCGACACAGCCTGGATATGAAA
TTTTCTTATTGTGATGAAAGAATTACCGAATTGATGGGATATGAGCCAGAAGAACTTTTAGGCCGCTCAA
TTTATGAATATTATCATGCTTTGGACTCTGATCATCTGACCAAAACTCATCATGATATGTTTACTAAAGG
ACAAGTCACCACAGGACAGTACAGGATGCTTGCCAAAAGAGGTGGATATGTCTGGGTTGAAACTCAAGCA
ACTGTCATATATAACACCAAGAATTCTCAACCACAGTGCATTGTATGTGTGAATTACGTTGTGAGTGGTA
TTATTCAGCACGACTTGATTTTCTCCCTTCAACAAACAGAATGTGTCCTTAAACCGGTTGAATCTTCAGA
TATGAAAATGACTCAGCTATTCACCAAAGTTGAATCAGAAGATACAAGTAGCCTCTTTGACAAACTTAA
