>Addgene plasmid #19005 | HA-HIF1alpha P402A/P564A-pBabe-puro | addgene partial sequence | sequence record 51194 | hHIF1-R 5'-CCTTTTCCTGCTCTGTTTGG
TATATGGTGATGATGTGGCACTAGTAGTTTCTTTATGTATGTGGGTAGGAGATGGAGATGCAATCAATAT
TTTAATGTCTTCCATACGGTCTTTTGTCACTGTTTTTAATTCATCAGTGGTGGCAGTGGTAGTGGTGGCA
TTAGCAGTAGGTTCTTGTATTTGAGTCTGCTGGAATACTGTAACTGTGCTTTGAGGACTTGCGCTTTCAG
GGCTTGCGGAACTGCTTTCTAATGGTGACAACTGATCGAAGGAACGTAACTGGAAGTCATCATCCATTGG
GATATAAGCAGCTAACATCTCCAAGTCTAAATCTGTGTCCTGAGTAGAAAATGGGTTCTTTGCTTCTGTG
TCTTCAGCAAAAAGTTTTTCTACCAATTCCAACTTGAATTCATTGACCATATCACTATCCACATAAAAAC
AATATTCACTGGGACTATTAGGCTCAGGTGAACTTTGTCTAGTGCTTCCATCGGAAGGACTAGGTGTCTG
ATCCTGAATCTGGGGCATGGTAAAAGAAAGTTCCAGTGACTCTGGATTTGGTTCTAATTTTAATGCAACT
TCTTGATTGAGTGCAGGGTCAGCACTACTTCGAAGTGGCTTTGGCGTTTCAGCGGTGGGTAATGGAGACA
TTGCCAAATTTATATTCTGTAATTTTTCGTTGGGTGAGGGGAGCATTACATCATTATATAATGGTACTTC
CTCAAGTTGCTGGTCATCAGTTTCTGTGTCGTTGCTGCCAAAATCTAAAGATATGATTGTGTCTCCAGCG
GCTGCGGCCAGCAAAGTTAAAGCATCAGGTTCCTTCTTAAGTTTGTCAAAGAGGCTACTTGTATCTTCTG
ATTCAACTTTGGTGAATAGCTGAGTCATTTTCATATCT
